Addgene plasmid #143783: TFORF1295
Purpose: Lentiviral vector for overexpressing transcription factor ORFs with unique 24-bp barcodes. Barcodes facilitate identification of transcription factors in pooled screens.
Depositing lab: Feng Zhang. Depositing organization: Broad Institute. Publication: A transcription factor atlas of directed differentiation. Joung J, Ma S, Tay T, Geiger-Schuller KR, Kirchgatterer PC, Verdine VK, Guo B, Arias-Garcia MA, Allen WE, Singh A, Kuksenko O, Abudayyeh OO, Gootenberg JS, Fu Z, Macrae RK, Buenrostro JD, Regev A, Zhang F. Cell. 2023 Jan 5;186(1):209-229.e26. doi: 10.1016/j.cell.2022.11.026. PubMed 36608654.
Backbone
  Vector backbone: pLX_TRC317
  Backbone manufacturer: Broad Institute Genetic Perturbation Platform
  Backbone size w/o insert (bp): 8264
  Vector type: Mammalian Expression, Lentiviral
  Selectable markers: Puromycin
Growth in bacteria
  Bacterial resistance: Ampicillin, 100 μg/mL
  Growth temperature: 37°C
  Growth strain: NEB Stable
  Copy number: High Copy
Gene/Insert
  Gene/Insert name: ZFP64
  Species: H. sapiens (human)
  Insert size (bp): 1382
  Entrez Gene: ZFP64 (a.k.a. MGC940, ZNF338)
  Promoter: EF1a
  Cloning method: Unknown
  Sequencing primers: 5′ GGGTGGAGACTGAAGTTAGGCCAG; 3′ CACATAGCGTAAAAGGAGCAACATAG
Terms and licenses: Academic/Nonprofit Terms; Industry Terms: Not Available to Industry
Depositor comments: NM_001319146,ENST00000371523 . The transcription factor ORF portion of this plasmid was synthesized by Genewiz. Please test multiple small colonies in case of plasmid recombination. To make this collection available in a timely manner, a portion of this collection was not fully sequenced by Addgene. If an Addgene verified full plasmid sequence is not available, please contact us prior to placing an order to request the full sequence.
How to cite: TFORF1295 was a gift from Feng Zhang (Addgene plasmid # 143783 ; http://n2t.net/addgene:143783 ; RRID:Addgene_143783)
