[The description below was written by a language model from this plasmid's Addgene catalogue record and pLannotate feature annotations shown in this document.]
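Description:
TFORF1295 is a third-generation-style, self-inactivating lentiviral expression plasmid built on the pLX_TRC317 backbone and carrying the human zinc-finger transcription factor ZFP64 (also known as ZNF338). It belongs to a large barcoded collection of transcription factor ORFs. In bacteria it is maintained through a high-copy ColE1/pUC-type origin and selected with ampicillin via the β-lactamase gene. An f1 origin and remnants of a lac/lacZα cloning region flanked by T7 and T3 promoters are also present in the backbone. The depositor notes that the plasmid can recombine, as is common for LTR-containing vectors.

The viral genome is transcribed from an RSV promoter fused to a truncated HIV-1 5' LTR. This is followed by the Ψ packaging signal with a gag fragment and then the Rev response element, and the genome ends in a ΔU3 3' LTR that inactivates LTR-driven transcription after integration. An SV40 poly(A) signal lies downstream of the 3' LTR. Within the genome, an SV40 early promoter drives puromycin N-acetyltransferase for selecting transduced mammalian cells. A cPPT/CTS element, which aids nuclear import of the viral genome, lies between this cassette and the EF-1α promoter that constitutively expresses the synthesized ZFP64 ORF. A WPRE downstream of the ORF enhances transcript stability and expression. The record says each construct carries a unique 24-bp barcode, but the barcode is not annotated in the feature table. The annotated ZFP64 match also covers somewhat less than the stated insert size.

The construct is intended for overexpressing ZFP64 in mammalian cells, either individually or in pooled lentiviral screens. In pooled screens the barcode identifies which transcription factor each cell received, as in the directed-differentiation studies for which the collection was made.
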