Features (pLannotate 1.2.2; 31 found; start..end, strand, type, name):
      5..231     +  promoter       RSV promoter: Rous sarcoma virus enhancer/promoter
    232..412     +  LTR            5' LTR (truncated): truncated 5' long terminal repeat (LTR) from HIV-1
    459..584     +  misc_feature   HIV-1 Ψ: packaging signal of human immunodeficiency virus type 1
    568..931     +  CDS            HIV-1 gag (fragment): gag protein from human immunodeficiency virus 1; gag
   1077..1310    +  misc_feature   RRE: The Rev response element (RRE) of HIV-1 allows for Rev-dependent mRNA export from the nucleus to the cytoplasm.
   1687..1713    +  CDS            Rev (fragment): human immunodeficiency virus 1 (HIV-1) Rev protein; rev; enhances nuclear export of unspliced and incompletely spliced viral mRNAs
   1720..1743    +  promoter       SV40 promoter (fragment): SV40 early promoter
   1744..1815    +  promoter       SV40 promoter (fragment): SV40 enhancer and early promoter
   1839..1974    +  rep_origin     SV40 ori: SV40 origin of replication
   2020..2616    +  CDS            PuroR (fragment): puromycin N-acetyltransferase; pac from Streptomyces; confers resistance to puromycin
   2665..2782    +  misc_feature   cPPT/CTS: central polypurine tract and central termination sequence of HIV-1
   2847..2913    +  CDS            small t antigen (fragment): SV40 (simian virus 40) small t antigen
   2920..4098    +  promoter       EF-1α promoter: strong constitutive promoter for human elongation factor EF-1α
   4220..5392    +  CDS            ZFP64 (fragment): ZF64B_HUMAN - Also known as ZNF338 Experimental evidence at protein level: Swiss-Prot protein existence level 1. May be involved in transcriptional regulation. From Homo sapiens (Human).
   5408..5461    +  promoter       U6 promoter (fragment): RNA polymerase III promoter for human U6 snRNA
   5503..6091    +  misc_feature   WPRE: woodchuck hepatitis virus posttranscriptional regulatory element
   6142..6161    +  misc_feature   cPPT/CTS (fragment): central polypurine tract and central termination sequence of HIV-1
   6163..6396    +  LTR            3' LTR (ΔU3): self-inactivating 3' long terminal repeat (LTR) from HIV-1
   6474..6595    +  polyA_signal   SV40 poly(A) signal: SV40 polyadenylation signal
   6635..6770    +  rep_origin     SV40 ori: SV40 origin of replication
   6791..6809    -  promoter       T7 promoter: promoter for bacteriophage T7 RNA polymerase
   6817..6972    +  CDS            lacZα (fragment): LacZα fragment of β-galactosidase; lacZ fragment
   6977..7405    +  rep_origin     f1 ori (sequence partly withheld): f1 bacteriophage origin of replication; arrow indicates direction of (+) strand synthesis
   7458..7562    +  promoter       AmpR promoter: bla
   7563..8423    +  CDS            AmpR: β-lactamase; bla; confers resistance to ampicillin, carbenicillin, and related antibiotics
   8594..9182    +  rep_origin     ori: high-copy-number ColE1/pMB1/pBR322/pUC origin of replication
   9365..9457    +  CDS            lacI (fragment): lac repressor; lacI; The lac repressor binds to the lac operator to inhibit transcription in E. coli. This inhibition can be relieved by adding lactose or isopropyl-β-D-thiogalactopyranoside (IPTG).
   9470..9491    +  protein_bind   CAP binding site: CAP binding activates transcription in the presence of cAMP. E. coli catabolite activator protein
   9506..9536    +  promoter       lac promoter: promoter for the E. coli lac operon
   9544..9560    +  protein_bind   lac operator: The lac repressor binds to the lac operator to inhibit transcription in E. coli. This inhibition can be relieved by adding lactose or isopropyl-β-D-thiogalactopyranoside (IPTG). lac repressor encoded by lacI
   9605..9623    +  promoter       T3 promoter: promoter for bacteriophage T3 RNA polymerase
>Addgene plasmid #143783 | TFORF1295 | addgene full sequence | sequence record 396240 | Addgene NGS Result
TTAATGTAGTCTTATGCAATACTCTTGTAGTCTTGCAACATGGTAACGATGAGTTAGCAACATGCCTTAC
AAGGAGAGAAAAAGCACCGTGCATGCCGATTGGTGGAAGTAAGGTGGTACGATCGTGCCTTATTAGGAAG
GCAACAGACGGGTCTGACATGGATTGGACGAACCACTGAATTGCCGCATTGCAGAGATATTGTATTTAAG
TGCCTAGCTCGATACATAAACGGGTCTCTCTGGTTAGACCAGATCTGAGCCTGGGAGCTCTCTGGCTAAC
TAGGGAACCCACTGCTTAAGCCTCAATAAAGCTTGCCTTGAGTGCTTCAAGTAGTGTGTGCCCGTCTGTT
GTGTGACTCTGGTAACTAGAGATCCCTCAGACCCTTTTAGTCAGTGTGGAAAATCTCTAGCAGTGGCGCC
CGAACAGGGACTTGAAAGCGAAAGGGAAACCAGAGGAGCTCTCTCGACGCAGGACTCGGCTTGCTGAAGC
GCGCACGGCAAGAGGCGAGGGGCGGCGACTGGTGAGTACGCCAAAAATTTTGACTAGCGGAGGCTAGAAG
GAGAGAGATGGGTGCGAGAGCGTCAGTATTAAGCGGGGGAGAATTAGATCGCGATGGGAAAAAATTCGGT
TAAGGCCAGGGGGAAAGAAAAAATATAAATTAAAACATATAGTATGGGCAAGCAGGGAGCTAGAACGATT
CGCAGTTAATCCTGGCCTGTTAGAAACATCAGAAGGCTGTAGACAAATACTGGGACAGCTACAACCATCC
CTTCAGACAGGATCAGAAGAACTTAGATCATTATATAATACAGTAGCAACCCTCTATTGTGTGCATCAAA
GGATAGAGATAAAAGACACCAAGGAAGCTTTAGACAAGATAGAGGAAGAGCAAAACAAAAGTAAGACCAC
CGCACAGCAAGCGGCCGCTGATCTTCAGACCTGGAGGAGGAGATATGAGGGACAATTGGAGAAGTGAATT
ATATAAATATAAAGTAGTAAAAATTGAACCATTAGGAGTAGCACCCACCAAGGCAAAGAGAAGAGTGGTG
CAGAGAGAAAAAAGAGCAGTGGGAATAGGAGCTTTGTTCCTTGGGTTCTTGGGAGCAGCAGGAAGCACTA
TGGGCGCAGCGTCAATGACGCTGACGGTACAGGCCAGACAATTATTGTCTGGTATAGTGCAGCAGCAGAA
CAATTTGCTGAGGGCTATTGAGGCGCAACAGCATCTGTTGCAACTCACAGTCTGGGGCATCAAGCAGCTC
CAGGCAAGAATCCTGGCTGTGGAAAGATACCTAAAGGATCAACAGCTCCTGGGGATTTGGGGTTGCTCTG
GAAAACTCATTTGCACCACTGCTGTGCCTTGGAATGCTAGTTGGAGTAATAAATCTCTGGAACAGATTTG
GAATCACACGACCTGGATGGAGTGGGACAGAGAAATTAACAATTACACAAGCTTAATACACTCCTTAATT
GAAGAATCGCAAAACCAGCAAGAAAAGAATGAACAAGAATTATTGGAATTAGATAAATGGGCAAGTTTGT
GGAATTGGTTTAACATAACAAATTGGCTGTGGTATATAAAATTATTCATAATGATAGTAGGAGGCTTGGT
AGGTTTAAGAATAGTTTTTGCTGTACTTTCTATAGTGAATAGAGTTAGGCAGGGATATTCACCATTATCG
TTTCAGACCCACCTCCCAACCCCGAGGGGACCCATGCATTGCATCTCAATTAGTCAGCAACCAGGTGTGG
AAAGTCCCCAGGCTCCCCAGCAGGCAGAAGTATGCAAAGCATGCGTCTCAATTAGTCAGCAACCATAGTC
CCGCCCCTAACTCCGCCCATCCCGCCCCTAACTCCGCCCAGTTCCGCCCATTCTCCGCCCCATGGCTGAC
TAATTTTTTTTATTTATGCAGAGGCCGAGGCCGCCTCGGCCTCTGAGCTATTCCAGAAGTAGTGAGGAGG
CTTTTTTGGAGGCCTAGGCTTTTGCAAAAAGCTTTCTAGAGGTACCACCGGAGCTTACCATGACCGAGTA
CAAGCCCACGGTGCGCCTCGCCACCCGCGACGACGTCCCCAGGGCCGTACGCACCCTCGCCGCCGCGTTC
GCCGACTACCCCGCCACGCGCCACACCGTCGATCCGGACCGCCACATCGAGCGGGTCACCGAGCTGCAAG
AACTCTTCCTCACGCGCGTCGGGCTCGACATCGGCAAGGTGTGGGTCGCGGACGACGGCGCCGCCGTGGC
GGTCTGGACCACGCCGGAGAGCGTCGAAGCGGGGGCGGTGTTCGCCGAGATCGGCCCGCGCATGGCCGAG
TTGAGCGGTTCCCGGCTGGCCGCGCAGCAACAGATGGAAGGCCTCCTGGCGCCGCACCGGCCCAAGGAGC
CCGCGTGGTTCCTGGCCACCGTCGGCGTCTCGCCCGACCACCAGGGCAAGGGTCTGGGCAGCGCCGTCGT
GCTCCCCGGAGTGGAGGCGGCCGAGCGCGCCGGGGTGCCCGCCTTCCTGGAGACCTCCGCGCCCCGCAAC
CTCCCCTTCTACGAGCGGCTCGGCTTCACCGTCACCGCCGACGTCGAGGTGCCCGAAGGACCGCGCACCT
GGTGCATGACCCGCAAGCCCGGTGCCAGTTAACGAATTCTAGATCTTGAGACAAATGGCAGTATTCATCC
ACAATTTTAAAAGAAAAGGGGGGATTGGGGGGTACAGTGCAGGGGAAAGAATAGTAGACATAATAGCAAC
AGACATACAAACTAAAGAATTACAAAAACAAATTACAAAAATTCAAAATTTTCGGGTTTATTACAGGGAC
AGCAGAGATCCACTTTGGCGCCGGCTCGAGGCCTGCAGGTGCAAAGATGGATAAAGTTTTAAACAGAGAG
GAATCTTTGCAGCTAATGGACCTTCTAGGTCTTGAAAGGAGTGGGAATTGGCTCCGGTGCCCGTCAGTGG
GCAGAGCGCACATCGCCCACAGTCCCCGAGAAGTTGGGGGGAGGGGTCGGCAATTGAACCGGTGCCTAGA
GAAGGTGGCGCGGGGTAAACTGGGAAAGTGATGTCGTGTACTGGCTCCGCCTTTTTCCCGAGGGTGGGGG
AGAACCGTATATAAGTGCAGTAGTCGCCGTGAACGTTCTTTTTCGCAACGGGTTTGCCGCCAGAACACAG
GTAAGTGCCGTGTGTGGTTCCCGCGGGCCTGGCCTCTTTACGGGTTATGGCCCTTGCGTGCCTTGAATTA
CTTCCACCTGGCTGCAGTACGTGATTCTTGATCCCGAGCTTCGGGTTGGAAGTGGGTGGGAGAGTTCGAG
GCCTTGCGCTTAAGGAGCCCCTTCGCCTCGTGCTTGAGTTGAGGCCTGGCCTGGGCGCTGGGGCCGCCGC
GTGCGAATCTGGTGGCACCTTCGCGCCTGTCTCGCTGCTTTCGATAAGTCTCTAGCCATTTAAAATTTTT
GATGACCTGCTGCGACGCTTTTTTTCTGGCAAGATAGTCTTGTAAATGCGGGCCAAGATCTGCACACTGG
TATTTCGGTTTTTGGGGCCGCGGGCGGCGACGGGGCCCGTGCGTCCCAGCGCACATGTTCGGCGAGGCGG
GGCCTGCGAGCGCGGCCACCGAGAATCGGACGGGGGTAGTCTCAAGCTGGCCGGCCTGCTCTGGTGCCTG
GCCTCGCGCCGCCGTGTATCGCCCCGCCCTGGGCGGCAAGGCTGGCCCGGTCGGCACCAGTTGCGTGAGC
GGAAAGATGGCCGCTTCCCGGCCCTGCTGCAGGGAGCTCAAAATGGAGGACGCGGCGCTCGGGAGAGCGG
GCGGGTGAGTCACCCACACAAAGGAAAAGGGCCTTTCCGTCCTCAGCCGTCGCTTCATGTGACTCCACGG
AGTACCGGGCGCCGTCCAGGCACCTCGATTAGTTCTCGAGCTTTTGGAGTACGTCGTCTTTAGGTTGGGG
GGAGGGGTTTTATGCGATGGAGTTTCCCCACACTGAGTGGGTGGAGACTGAAGTTAGGCCAGCTTGGCAC
TTGATGTAATTCTCCTTGGAATTTGCCCTTTTTGAGTTTGGATCTTGGTTCATTCTCAAGCCTCAGACAG
TGGTTCAAAGTTTTTTTCTTCCATTTCAGGTGTCGTGAGGCTAGCACCGCCACCATGTCGCGGCGCAAGC
AGGCCAAGCCCCAGCACCTCAACTCCGAGGAGCCGCGGCCTGCGCGCCGGGAGTGTGCGGAGGTGGCCCC
GCAGGTGGCGGGGGAGCCGGCTTCAGAACTTGATGATGATGTTCCAAAAGCAAACTGCCTCTCCACTGAA
AGCACTGACACTCCGAAGGCCCCTGTCATCACTCTTCCCTCAGAGGCAAGGGAACAAATGGCCACCCTTG
GAGAGAGGACGTTCAACTGTTGCTACCCAGGTTGCCACTTCAAAACTGTCCATGGCATGAAAGACTTGGA
CCGCCATCTCAGAATCCACACGGGAGACAAACCGCACAAGTGTGAGTTCTGTGACAAGTGCTTCAGCCGG
AAGGACAACCTGACCATGCACATGCGGTGCCACACCAGTGTGAAGCCACACAAGTGTCACCTGTGTGACT
ACGCTGCCGTGGACAGCAGTAGCCTCAAGAAGCACCTGCGGATCCACTCTGATGAGCGGCCGTACAAATG
CCAGCTCTGCCCCTATGCCAGCCGCAACTCCAGCCAGCTCACCGTCCACCTGCGATCTCACACGGGGGAT
ACCCCCTTCCAGTGCTGGCTCTGTAGCGCCAAGTTCAAAATCAGCTCGGACTTGAAAAGGCACATGATCG
TGCACTCGGGGGAGAAGCCTTTCAAGTGCGAGTTCTGCGACGTCCGCTGCACCATGAAGGCGAATCTCAA
ATCGCACATCCGCATCAAGCACACCTTCAAATGTCTGCACTGTGCCTTCCAGGGCCGGGACCGGGCTGAC
CTCCTGGAGCACAGCCGGCTGCACCAGGCCGACCACCCGGAGAAGTGTCCAGAGTGCAGCTACTCCTGCT
CCAGCGCGGCCGCCCTGCGCGTGCACAGCAGAGTCCACTGTAAGGACCGTCCCTTCAAGTGTGACTTCTG
CAGCTTCGACACGAAGCGGCCCAGCAGCCTGGCCAAGCACGTCGACAAGGTGCACAGGGACGAGGCCAAG
ACGGAGAACCGGGCCCCTCTGGGCAAGGAAGGGCTCAGAGAGGGCAGCTCCCAGCACGTGGCCAAGATCG
TGACGCAGAGGGCCTTCCGCTGTGAGACCTGCGGCGCCTCCTTCGTCAGGGATGACTCTCTGAGATGCCA
CAAGAAGCAGCACAGTGATCAGAGTGAGAACAAGAACTCAGACTTGGTCACCTTCCCACCGGAAAGCGGT
GCCTCGGGACAGCTCAGCACCCTGGTCTCCGTGGGGCAGCTCGAGGCTCCCCTAGAGCCCAGCCAAGACC
TCTAGTAATGAACTAGTCCGTAACTTGAAAGTATTTCGATTTCTTGGCTTTATATATCTTGTGGAAAGGA
CGATAATCATCGTGCAGACAACGCTTGACGCGTTAAGTCGACAATCAACCTCTGGATTACAAAATTTGTG
AAAGATTGACTGGTATTCTTAACTATGTTGCTCCTTTTACGCTATGTGGATACGCTGCTTTAATGCCTTT
GTATCATGCTATTGCTTCCCGTATGGCTTTCATTTTCTCCTCCTTGTATAAATCCTGGTTGCTGTCTCTT
TATGAGGAGTTGTGGCCCGTTGTCAGGCAACGTGGCGTGGTGTGCACTGTGTTTGCTGACGCAACCCCCA
CTGGTTGGGGCATTGCCACCACCTGTCAGCTCCTTTCCGGGACTTTCGCTTTCCCCCTCCCTATTGCCAC
GGCGGAACTCATCGCCGCCTGCCTTGCCCGCTGCTGGACAGGGGCTCGGCTGTTGGGCACTGACAATTCC
GTGGTGTTGTCGGGGAAATCATCGTCCTTTCCTTGGCTGCTCGCCTGTGTTGCCACCTGGATTCTGCGCG
GGACGTCCTTCTGCTACGTCCCTTCGGCCCTCAATCCAGCGGACCTTCCTTCCCGCGGCCTGCTGCCGGC
TCTGCGGCCTCTTCCGCGTCTTCGCCTTCGCCCTCAGACGAGTCGGATCTCCCTTTGGGCCGCCTCCCCG
CGTCGACTTTAAGACCAATGACTTACAAGGCAGCTGTAGATCTTAGCCACTTTTTAAAAGAAAAGGGGGG
ACTGGAAGGGCTAATTCACTCCCAACGAAGACAAGATCTGCTTTTTGCTTGTACTGGGTCTCTCTGGTTA
GACCAGATCTGAGCCTGGGAGCTCTCTGGCTAACTAGGGAACCCACTGCTTAAGCCTCAATAAAGCTTGC
CTTGAGTGCTTCAAGTAGTGTGTGCCCGTCTGTTGTGTGACTCTGGTAACTAGAGATCCCTCAGACCCTT
TTAGTCAGTGTGGAAAATCTCTAGCAGTACGTATAGTAGTTCATGTCATCTTATTATTCAGTATTTATAA
CTTGCAAAGAAATGAATATCAGAGAGTGAGAGGAACTTGTTTATTGCAGCTTATAATGGTTACAAATAAA
GCAATAGCATCACAAATTTCACAAATAAAGCATTTTTTTCACTGCATTCTAGTTGTGGTTTGTCCAAACT
CATCAATGTATCTTATCATGTCTGGCTCTAGCTATCCCGCCCCTAACTCCGCCCATCCCGCCCCTAACTC
CGCCCAGTTCCGCCCATTCTCCGCCCCATGGCTGACTAATTTTTTTTATTTATGCAGAGGCCGAGGCCGC
CTCGGCCTCTGAGCTATTCCAGAAGTAGTGAGGAGGCTTTTTTGGAGGCCTAGGGACGTACCCAATTCGC
CCTATAGTGAGTCGTATTACGCGCGCTCACTGGCCGTCGTTTTACAACGTCGTGACTGGGAAAACCCTGG
CGTTACCCAACTTAATCGCCTTGCAGCACATCCCCCTTTCGCCAGCTGGCGTAATAGCGAAGAGGCCCGC
ACCGATCGCCCTTCCCAACAGTTGCGCAGCCTGAATGGCGAATGGG
[124 nt withheld, positions 6977-7100]
C
[91 nt withheld, positions 7102-7192]
A
[49 nt withheld, positions 7194-7242]
CCTTTGACGTTGGAGTCCACGTTCTTT
[37 nt withheld, positions 7270-7306]
ACCCTATCTCGGTCTATTCTTTTGATTTATAAGGGATTTTGCCGATTTCGGCCTATTGGTTAAAAAATGA
GCTGATTTAACAAAAATTTAACGCGAATTTTAACAAAATATTAACGCTTACAATTTAGGTGGCACTTTTC
GGGGAAATGTGCGCGGAACCCCTATTTGTTTATTTTTCTAAATACATTCAAATATGTATCCGCTCATGAG
ACAATAACCCTGATAAATGCTTCAATAATATTGAAAAAGGAAGAGTATGAGTATTCAACATTTCCGTGTC
GCCCTTATTCCCTTTTTTGCGGCATTTTGCCTTCCTGTTTTTGCTCACCCAGAAACGCTGGTGAAAGTAA
AAGATGCTGAAGATCAGTTGGGTGCACGAGTGGGTTACATCGAACTGGATCTCAACAGCGGTAAGATCCT
TGAGAGTTTTCGCCCCGAAGAACGTTTTCCAATGATGAGCACTTTTAAAGTTCTGCTATGTGGCGCGGTA
TTATCCCGTATTGACGCCGGGCAAGAGCAACTCGGTCGCCGCATACACTATTCTCAGAATGACTTGGTTG
AGTACTCACCAGTCACAGAAAAGCATCTTACGGATGGCATGACAGTAAGAGAATTATGCAGTGCTGCCAT
AACCATGAGTGATAACACTGCGGCCAACTTACTTCTGACAACGATCGGAGGACCGAAGGAGCTAACCGCT
TTTTTGCACAACATGGGGGATCATGTAACTCGCCTTGATCGTTGGGAACCGGAGCTGAATGAAGCCATAC
CAAACGACGAGCGTGACACCACGATGCCTGTAGCAATGGCAACAACGTTGCGCAAACTATTAACTGGCGA
ACTACTTACTCTAGCTTCCCGGCAACAATTAATAGACTGGATGGAGGCGGATAAAGTTGCAGGACCACTT
CTGCGCTCGGCCCTTCCGGCTGGCTGGTTTATTGCTGATAAATCTGGAGCCGGTGAGCGTGGGTCTCGCG
GTATCATTGCAGCACTGGGGCCAGATGGTAAGCCCTCCCGTATCGTAGTTATCTACACGACGGGGAGTCA
GGCAACTATGGATGAACGAAATAGACAGATCGCTGAGATAGGTGCCTCACTGATTAAGCATTGGTAACTG
TCAGACCAAGTTTACTCATATATACTTTAGATTGATTTAAAACTTCATTTTTAATTTAAAAGGATCTAGG
TGAAGATCCTTTTTGATAATCTCATGACCAAAATCCCTTAACGTGAGTTTTCGTTCCACTGAGCGTCAGA
CCCCGTAGAAAAGATCAAAGGATCTTCTTGAGATCCTTTTTTTCTGCGCGTAATCTGCTGCTTGCAAACA
AAAAAACCACCGCTACCAGCGGTGGTTTGTTTGCCGGATCAAGAGCTACCAACTCTTTTTCCGAAGGTAA
CTGGCTTCAGCAGAGCGCAGATACCAAATACTGTTCTTCTAGTGTAGCCGTAGTTAGGCCACCACTTCAA
GAACTCTGTAGCACCGCCTACATACCTCGCTCTGCTAATCCTGTTACCAGTGGCTGCTGCCAGTGGCGAT
AAGTCGTGTCTTACCGGGTTGGACTCAAGACGATAGTTACCGGATAAGGCGCAGCGGTCGGGCTGAACGG
GGGGTTCGTGCACACAGCCCAGCTTGGAGCGAACGACCTACACCGAACTGAGATACCTACAGCGTGAGCT
ATGAGAAAGCGCCACGCTTCCCGAAGGGAGAAAGGCGGACAGGTATCCGGTAAGCGGCAGGGTCGGAACA
GGAGAGCGCACGAGGGAGCTTCCAGGGGGAAACGCCTGGTATCTTTATAGTCCTGTCGGGTTTCGCCACC
TCTGACTTGAGCGTCGATTTTTGTGATGCTCGTCAGGGGGGCGGAGCCTATGGAAAAACGCCAGCAACGC
GGCCTTTTTACGGTTCCTGGCCTTTTGCTGGCCTTTTGCTCACATGTTCTTTCCTGCGTTATCCCCTGAT
TCTGTGGATAACCGTATTACCGCCTTTGAGTGAGCTGATACCGCTCGCCGCAGCCGAACGACCGAGCGCA
GCGAGTCAGTGAGCGAGGAAGCGGAAGAGCGCCCAATACGCAAACCGCCTCTCCCCGCGCGTTGGCCGAT
TCATTAATGCAGCTGGCACGACAGGTTTCCCGACTGGAAAGCGGGCAGTGAGCGCAACGCAATTAATGTG
AGTTAGCTCACTCATTAGGCACCCCAGGCTTTACACTTTATGCTTCCGGCTCGTATGTTGTGTGGAATTG
TGAGCGGATAACAATTTCACACAGGAAACAGCTATGACCATGATTACGCCAAGCGCGCAATTAACCCTCA
CTAAAGGGAACAAAAGCTGGAGCTGCAAGC
