>Addgene plasmid #143783 | TFORF1295 | depositor partial sequence | sequence record 283476 | Insert
ACCGCCACCATGTCGCGGCGCAAGCAGGCCAAGCCCCAGCACCTCAACTCCGAGGAGCCGCGGCCTGCGC
GCCGGGAGTGTGCGGAGGTGGCCCCGCAGGTGGCGGGGGAGCCGGCTTCAGAACTTGATGATGATGTTCC
AAAAGCAAACTGCCTCTCCACTGAAAGCACTGACACTCCGAAGGCCCCTGTCATCACTCTTCCCTCAGAG
GCAAGGGAACAAATGGCCACCCTTGGAGAGAGGACGTTCAACTGTTGCTACCCAGGTTGCCACTTCAAAA
CTGTCCATGGCATGAAAGACTTGGACCGCCATCTCAGAATCCACACGGGAGACAAACCGCACAAGTGTGA
GTTCTGTGACAAGTGCTTCAGCCGGAAGGACAACCTGACCATGCACATGCGGTGCCACACCAGTGTGAAG
CCACACAAGTGTCACCTGTGTGACTACGCTGCCGTGGACAGCAGTAGCCTCAAGAAGCACCTGCGGATCC
ACTCTGATGAGCGGCCGTACAAATGCCAGCTCTGCCCCTATGCCAGCCGCAACTCCAGCCAGCTCACCGT
CCACCTGCGATCTCACACGGGGGATACCCCCTTCCAGTGCTGGCTCTGTAGCGCCAAGTTCAAAATCAGC
TCGGACTTGAAAAGGCACATGATCGTGCACTCGGGGGAGAAGCCTTTCAAGTGCGAGTTCTGCGACGTCC
GCTGCACCATGAAGGCGAATCTCAAATCGCACATCCGCATCAAGCACACCTTCAAATGTCTGCACTGTGC
CTTCCAGGGCCGGGACCGGGCTGACCTCCTGGAGCACAGCCGGCTGCACCAGGCCGACCACCCGGAGAAG
TGTCCAGAGTGCAGCTACTCCTGCTCCAGCGCGGCCGCCCTGCGCGTGCACAGCAGAGTCCACTGTAAGG
ACCGTCCCTTCAAGTGTGACTTCTGCAGCTTCGACACGAAGCGGCCCAGCAGCCTGGCCAAGCACGTCGA
CAAGGTGCACAGGGACGAGGCCAAGACGGAGAACCGGGCCCCTCTGGGCAAGGAAGGGCTCAGAGAGGGC
AGCTCCCAGCACGTGGCCAAGATCGTGACGCAGAGGGCCTTCCGCTGTGAGACCTGCGGCGCCTCCTTCG
TCAGGGATGACTCTCTGAGATGCCACAAGAAGCAGCACAGTGATCAGAGTGAGAACAAGAACTCAGACTT
GGTCACCTTCCCACCGGAAAGCGGTGCCTCGGGACAGCTCAGCACCCTGGTCTCCGTGGGGCAGCTCGAG
GCTCCCCTAGAGCCCAGCCAAGACCTCTAGTAATGAACTAGTCCGTAACTTGAAAGTATTTCGATTTCTT
GGCTTTATATATCTTGTGGAAAGGACGATAATCATCGTGCAGACAACGCTTG
