>Addgene plasmid #143783 | TFORF1295 | depositor partial sequence | sequence record 283477 | Barcode
TAATCATCGTGCAGACAACGCTTG
